Addgene plasmid #38979: TAX1BP3
Purpose: Bacterial expression for structure determination; may not be full ORF
Depositing lab: Nicola Burgess-Brown. Depositing organization: University of Oxford.
Backbone
  Vector backbone: pNIC28-Bsa4
  Backbone manufacturer: SGC
  Vector type: Bacterial Expression
Growth in bacteria
  Bacterial resistance: Kanamycin, 50 μg/mL
  Growth temperature: 37°C
  Growth strain: Mach1
  Copy number: Low Copy
Gene/Insert
  Gene/Insert name: TAX1BP3 (alt names: Tax1 (human T-cell leukemia virus type I) binding protein 3; PDB:2VZ5)
  Species: H. sapiens (human)
  Insert size (bp): 435
  GenBank ID: Tax1 (human T-cell leukemia virus type I) binding protein 3
  Entrez Gene: TAX1BP3 (a.k.a. TIP-1, TIP1)
  Tag / fusion protein: His Tev (N terminal on insert)
  Cloning method: Ligation Independent Cloning
  Sequencing primers: 5′ T7; 3′ T7-term
Terms and licenses: Academic/Nonprofit Terms; Industry Terms: Not Available to Industry
How to cite: TAX1BP3 was a gift from Nicola Burgess-Brown (Addgene plasmid # 38979 ; http://n2t.net/addgene:38979 ; RRID:Addgene_38979)
