[The description below was written by a language model from this plasmid's Addgene catalogue record.]
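Description:
TAX1BP3 is a bacterial expression plasmid built on the pNIC28-Bsa4 backbone from the Structural Genomics Consortium, designed to produce recombinant human protein in E. coli for structural studies. It is selected with kanamycin and is recorded as a low-copy plasmid. The record gives no feature table, so the origin of replication and the promoter are not explicitly stated. The listed sequencing primers (T7 forward and T7 terminator) do indicate that the insert sits between T7 promoter and terminator regions, the usual arrangement for expression driven by T7 RNA polymerase in suitable host strains.

The insert is a 435 bp fragment of human TAX1BP3, which encodes Tax1 (human T-cell leukemia virus type I) binding protein 3, also known as TIP-1. It was introduced by ligation-independent cloning. The record cautions that the insert may not be the full open reading frame, as is common for constructs whose boundaries are chosen to give a well-behaved, crystallisable domain. The coding sequence is fused at its N-terminus to a histidine tag followed by a TEV protease cleavage site. The tag allows capture of the protein by immobilised metal affinity chromatography, and TEV digestion can then remove it to leave near-native protein.

The stated purpose is bacterial expression for structure determination, and the insert's alternative names include a Protein Data Bank entry, which suggests this construct or a close relative yielded a solved structure. It suits laboratories needing purified TAX1BP3 for crystallography, biophysical characterisation or binding assays.
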