>Addgene plasmid #38979 | TAX1BP3 | depositor partial sequence | sequence record 49037 | TAX1BP3 sequence 435 bps
ATGCACCATCATCATCATCATTCTTCTGGTGTAGATCTGGGTACCGAGAACCTGTACTTCCAATCCATGG
TGCAAAGAGTTGAAATTCACAAGCTGCGTCAAGGTGAGAACTTAATCCTGGGTTTCAGCATTGGAGGTGG
AATCGACCAGGACCCTTCCCAGAATCCCTTCTCTGAAGACAAGACGGACAAGGGTATTTATGTCACACGG
GTGTCTGAAGGAGGCCCTGCTGAAATCGCTGGGCTGCAGATTGGAGACAAGATCATGCAGGTGAACGGCT
GGGACATGACCATGGTCACACACGACCAGGCCCGCAAGCGGCTCACCAAGCGCTCGGAGGAGGTGGTGCG
TCTGCTGGTGACGCGGCAGTCGCTGCAGAAGGCCGTGCAGCAGTCCATGCTGTCCGAAACCGAAGTTTGA
CAGTAAAGGTGGATA
