>Addgene plasmid #38979 | TAX1BP3 | addgene partial sequence | sequence record 51772 | T7 5'-TAATACGACTCACTATAGGG-3'
ATTTTGTTTAACTTTAAGAAGGAGATATACATATGCACCATCATCATCATCATTCTTCTGGTGTAGATCT
GGGTACCGAGAACCTGTACTTCCAATCCATGGTGCAAAGAGTTGAAATTCACAAGCTGCGTCAAGGTGAG
AACTTAATCCTGGGTTTCAGCATTGGAGGTGGAATCGACCAGGACCCTTCCCAGAATCCCTTCTCTGAAG
ACAAGACGGACAAGGGTATTTATGTCACACGGGTGTCTGAAGGAGGCCCTGCTGAAATCGCTGGGCTGCA
GATTGGAGACAAGATCATGCAGGTGAACGGCTGGGACATGACCATGGTCACACACGACCAGGCCCGCAAG
CGGCTCACCAAGCGCTCGGAGGAGGTGGTGCGTCTGCTGGTGACGCGGCAGTCGCTGCAGAAGGCCGTGC
AGCAGTCCATGCTGTCCGAAACCGAAGTTTGACAGTAAAGGTGGATACGGATCCGAATTCGAGCTCCGTC
GACAAGCTTGCGGCCGCACTCGAGCACCACCACCACCACCACTGAGATCCGGCTGCTAACAAAGCCCGAA
AGGAAGCTGAGTTGGCTGCTGCCACCGCTGAGCAATAACTAGCATAACCCCTTGGGGCCTCTAAACGGGT
CTTGAGGGGTTTTTTGCTGAAAGGAGGAACTATATCCGGATTGGCGAATGGG
[124 nt withheld, positions 683-806]
C
[91 nt withheld, positions 808-898]
A
[49 nt withheld, positions 900-948]
CC
